Addgene plasmid #108862: pYPQ239-RR
Purpose: FnCpf1 Gateway entry plasmid with N623R and K687R mutations
Depositing lab: Yiping Qi. Depositing organization: University of Maryland, College Park. Publication: Plant Genome Editing Using FnCpf1 and LbCpf1 Nucleases at Redefined and Altered PAM Sites. Zhong Z, Zhang Y, You Q, Tang X, Ren Q, Liu S, Yang L, Wang Y, Liu X, Liu B, Zhang T, Zheng X, Le Y, Zhang Y, Qi Y. Mol Plant. 2018 Jul 2;11(7):999-1002. doi: 10.1016/j.molp.2018.03.008. Epub 2018 Mar 20. PubMed 29567452.
Backbone
  Vector backbone: pYPQ167
  Vector type: Plant Expression, CRISPR ; Gateway compatible Cpf1 entry clone
Growth in bacteria
  Bacterial resistance: Spectinomycin, 50 μg/mL
  Growth temperature: 37°C
  Growth strain: DH5alpha
  Copy number: High Copy
Gene/Insert
  Gene/Insert name: FnCpf1-RR (FnCpf1 with N623R and K687R mutations)
  Species: Francisella tularensis subsp. novicida
  Mutation: N623R and K687R, Cpf1 is rice codon optimized
  Tag / fusion protein: NLS (N terminal on insert); NLS (C terminal on insert)
  Cloning method: Ligation Independent Cloning
Terms and licenses: Academic/Nonprofit Terms; Industry Terms: Not Available to Industry
Depositor comments: Cpf1 is rice codon optimized
How to cite: pYPQ239-RR was a gift from Yiping Qi (Addgene plasmid # 108862 ; http://n2t.net/addgene:108862 ; RRID:Addgene_108862)
