[The description below was written by a language model from this plasmid's Addgene catalogue record and pLannotate feature annotations shown in this document.]
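Description:
pYPQ239-RR is a Gateway-compatible entry clone built on the pYPQ167 backbone for plant CRISPR genome editing. It carries FnCpf1-RR, a variant of the Cas12a (Cpf1) nuclease from Francisella tularensis subsp. novicida with the N623R and K687R substitutions. The coding sequence is rice codon optimized and, according to the catalogue entry, is flanked by nuclear localization signals at both the N and C termini, although these are not separately annotated in the feature table. The roughly 7.2 kb plasmid replicates in E. coli from a high-copy ColE1/pUC-type origin and is selected with spectinomycin through the aadA (SmR) aminoglycoside adenylyltransferase gene. Short remnants of a gentamicin resistance gene, an integron Pc promoter, lacI and lacZα are also detected, and appear to be non-functional backbone fragments. rrnB T1 and T2 terminators upstream of the cloning region help insulate the insert from read-through bacterial transcription.

On the circular map, the cas12a open reading frame lies downstream of an attL1 site and is followed by a nopaline synthase (NOS) terminator and polyadenylation signal, and then an attR5 site. This attL1–attR5 arrangement is characteristic of the first module in a MultiSite Gateway LR reaction, in which the nuclease cassette is joined with a second entry clone (typically one carrying the guide RNA expression unit) and recombined into a destination vector. No plant promoter is annotated upstream of the nuclease, so expression presumably depends on a promoter supplied by the destination vector, while the NOS terminator travels with the insert. A T7 promoter sits just outside the attR5 site. The associated publication concerns editing at redefined and altered PAM sites, indicating that this RR variant is meant to broaden the range of targetable PAM sequences for FnCpf1 in plants.
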