Features (pLannotate 1.2.2; 13 found; start..end, strand, type, name):
     18..270     +  terminator     NOS terminator: nopaline synthase terminator and poly(A) signal
    315..438     +  protein_bind   attR5: mutant version of attR; recombination site for the Gateway® LR reaction LR Clonase™
    456..474     -  promoter       T7 promoter: promoter for bacteriophage T7 RNA polymerase
    664..687     +  promoter       Pc promoter (fragment): intI1 (promoter lies within the coding sequence); class 1 integron promoter
    863..919     +  CDS            GmR (fragment): gentamycin acetyltransferase; aacC1; confers resistance to gentamycin
    926..1717    +  CDS            SmR: aminoglycoside adenylyltransferase (Murphy, 1985); aadA; confers resistance to spectinomycin and streptomycin
   1810..2398    +  rep_origin     ori: high-copy-number ColE1/pMB1/pBR322/pUC origin of replication
   2581..2673    +  CDS            lacI (fragment): lac repressor; lacI; The lac repressor binds to the lac operator to inhibit transcription in E. coli. This inhibition can be relieved by adding lactose or isopropyl-β-D-thiogalactopyranoside (IPTG).
   2728..2755    -  terminator     rrnB T2 terminator: transcription terminator T2 from the E. coli rrnB gene
   2887..2930    +  terminator     rrnB T1 terminator: Escherichia coli rrnB; transcription terminator T1 from the E. coli rrnB gene
   2977..3013    -  CDS            lacZα (fragment): LacZα fragment of β-galactosidase; lacZ fragment
   3029..3128    +  protein_bind   attL1: mutant version of attL; recombination site for the Gateway® LR reaction LR Clonase™
   3198..7094    +  CDS            cas12a: CS12A_FRATN - Also known as cpf1 From Francisella tularensis subsp. novicida (strain U112).
>Addgene plasmid #108862 | pYPQ239-RR | addgene full sequence | sequence record 274177 | Addgene NGS Result
GGCGGCCGCCGACGTCCGATCGTTCAAACATTTGGCAATAAAGTTTCTTAAGATTGAATCCTGTTGCCGG
TCTTGCGATGATTATCATATAATTTCTGTTGAATTACGTTAAGCATGTAATAATTAACATGTAATGCATG
ACGTTATTTATGAGATGGGTTTTTATGATTAGAGTCCCGCAATTATACATTTAATACGCGATAGAAAACA
AAATATAGCGCGCAAACTAGGATAAATTATCGCGCGCGGTGTCATCTATGTTACTAGATCGGGAATTGAT
CCCCCCTCGACAGCTTCCGGAAAGGGCGAATTCGCAACTTTGTATACAAAAGTTGAACGAGAAACGTAAA
ATGATATAAATATCAATATATTAAATTAGATTTTGCATAAAAAACAGACTACATAATACTGTAAAACACA
ACATATCCAGTCACTATGCCATCCAGCTGATATCCCCTATAGTGAGTCGTATTACATGGTCATAGCTGTT
TCCTGGCAGCTCTGGCCCGTGTCTCAAAATCTCTGATGTTACATTGCACAAGATAAAAATATATCATCAT
GCCTCCTCTGGACCAGCCAGGACAGAAATGCCTCGACTTCGCTGCTACCCAAGGTTGCCGGGTGACGCAC
ACCGTGGAAACGGATGAAGGCACGAACCCAGTGGACATAAGCCTGTTCGGTTCGTAAGCTGTAATGCAAG
TAGCGTATGCGCTCACGCAACTGGTCCAGAACCTTGACCGAACGCAGCGGTGGTAACGGCGCAGTGGCGG
TTTTCATGGCTTGTTATGACTGTTTTTTTGGGGTACAGTCTATGCCTCGGGCATCCAAGCAGCAAGCGCG
TTACGCCGTGGGTCGATGTTTGATGTTATGGAGCAGCAACGATGTTACGCAGCAGGGCAGTCGCCCTAAA
ACAAAGTTAAACATTATGAGGGAAGCGGTGATCGCCGAAGTATCGACTCAACTATCAGAGGTAGTTGGCG
TCATCGAGCGCCATCTCGAACCGACGTTGCTGGCCGTACATTTGTACGGCTCCGCAGTGGATGGCGGCCT
GAAGCCACACAGTGATATTGATTTGCTGGTTACGGTGACCGTAAGGCTTGATGAAACAACGCGGCGAGCT
TTGATCAACGACCTTTTGGAAACTTCGGCTTCCCCTGGAGAGAGCGAGATTCTCCGCGCTGTAGAAGTCA
CCATTGTTGTGCACGACGACATCATTCCGTGGCGTTATCCAGCTAAGCGCGAACTGCAATTTGGAGAATG
GCAGCGCAATGACATTCTTGCAGGTATCTTCGAGCCAGCCACGATCGACATTGATCTGGCTATCTTGCTG
ACAAAAGCAAGAGAACATAGCGTTGCCTTGGTAGGTCCAGCGGCGGAGGAACTCTTTGATCCGGTTCCTG
AACAGGATCTATTTGAGGCGCTAAATGAAACCTTAACGCTATGGAACTCGCCGCCCGACTGGGCTGGCGA
TGAGCGAAATGTAGTGCTTACGTTGTCCCGCATTTGGTACAGCGCAGTAACCGGCAAAATCGCGCCGAAG
GATGTCGCTGCCGACTGGGCAATGGAGCGCCTGCCGGCCCAGTATCAGCCCGTCATACTTGAAGCTAGAC
AGGCTTATCTTGGACAAGAAGAAGATCGCTTGGCCTCGCGCGCAGATCAGTTGGAAGAATTTGTCCACTA
CGTGAAAGGCGAGATCACCAAGGTAGTCGGCAAATAACCCTCGAGCCACCCATGACCAAAATCCCTTAAC
GTGAGTTACGCGTCGTTCCACTGAGCGTCAGACCCCGTAGAAAAGATCAAAGGATCTTCTTGAGATCCTT
TTTTTCTGCGCGTAATCTGCTGCTTGCAAACAAAAAAACCACCGCTACCAGCGGTGGTTTGTTTGCCGGA
TCAAGAGCTACCAACTCTTTTTCCGAAGGTAACTGGCTTCAGCAGAGCGCAGATACCAAATACTGTTCTT
CTAGTGTAGCCGTAGTTAGGCCACCACTTCAAGAACTCTGTAGCACCGCCTACATACCTCGCTCTGCTAA
TCCTGTTACCAGTGGCTGCTGCCAGTGGCGATAAGTCGTGTCTTACCGGGTTGGACTCAAGACGATAGTT
ACCGGATAAGGCGCAGCGGTCGGGCTGAACGGGGGGTTCGTGCACACAGCCCAGCTTGGAGCGAACGACC
TACACCGAACTGAGATACCTACAGCGTGAGCTATGAGAAAGCGCCACGCTTCCCGAAGGGAGAAAGGCGG
ACAGGTATCCGGTAAGCGGCAGGGTCGGAACAGGAGAGCGCACGAGGGAGCTTCCAGGGGGAAACGCCTG
GTATCTTTATAGTCCTGTCGGGTTTCGCCACCTCTGACTTGAGCGTCGATTTTTGTGATGCTCGTCAGGG
GGGCGGAGCCTATGGAAAAACGCCAGCAACGCGGCCTTTTTACGGTTCCTGGCCTTTTGCTGGCCTTTTG
CTCACATGTTCTTTCCTGCGTTATCCCCTGATTCTGTGGATAACCGTATTACCGCCTTTGAGTGAGCTGA
TACCGCTCGCCGCAGCCGAACGACCGAGCGCAGCGAGTCAGTGAGCGAGGAAGCGGAAGAGCGCCCAATA
CGCAAACCGCCTCTCCCCGCGCGTTGGCCGATTCATTAATGCAGCTGGCACGACAGGTTTCCCGACTGGA
AAGCGGGCAGTGAGCGCAACGCAATTAATACGCGTACCGCGAGCCAGGAAGAGTTTGTAGAAACGCAAAA
AGGCCATCCGTCAGGATGGCCTTCTGCTTAGTTTGATGCCTGGCAGTTTATGGCGGGCGTCCTGCCCGCC
ACCCTCCGGGCCGTTGCTTCACAACGTTCAAATCCGCTCCCGGCGGATTTGTCCTACTCAGGAGAGCGTT
CACCGACAAACAACAGATAAAACGAAAGGCCCAGTCTTCCGACTGAGCCTTTCGTTTTATTTGATGCCTG
GCAGTTCCCTACTCTCGCGTTAACGCTTGCATGGATGTTTTCCCAGTCACGACGTTGTAAAACGACGGCC
AGTCTTAAGCTCGGGCCCCAAATAATGATTTTATTTTGACTGATAGTGACCTGTTCGTTGCAACAAATTG
ATGAGCAATGCTTTTTTATAATGCCAACTTTGTACAAAAAAGCAGGCTCCGAATTCGCCCTTCACCATGG
CTCCTAAGAAGAAGCGGAAGGTTGGTATTCACGGGGTGCCTGCGGCTTCGATCTATCAAGAATTCGTTAA
TAAGTATTCGCTTTCTAAAACACTGAGATTCGAACTCATACCTCAAGGAAAGACACTCGAGAACATAAAG
GCTAGGGGCCTCATATTGGATGATGAAAAGAGAGCCAAGGACTATAAAAAAGCCAAACAGATAATCGACA
AGTACCACCAATTCTTCATAGAAGAAATCCTTTCCAGCGTCTGCATTAGCGAGGATTTGTTGCAAAATTA
CAGCGATGTCTACTTCAAGCTTAAGAAGAGCGATGACGACAATCTCCAGAAAGACTTCAAATCAGCGAAG
GACACAATTAAGAAGCAGATCAGCGAGTATATCAAAGATAGTGAAAAATTCAAGAACCTTTTCAATCAGA
ACCTGATAGACGCAAAAAAAGGACAAGAAAGCGACCTCATTCTTTGGTTGAAGCAGTCTAAGGACAACGG
GATTGAGCTTTTTAAGGCGAATAGCGATATAACCGACATCGACGAGGCGCTTGAGATCATAAAGTCGTTT
AAGGGATGGACAACATACTTCAAAGGCTTCCATGAGAATCGCAAAAACGTCTACTCCAGCAACGACATTC
CAACGTCGATTATATACAGAATTGTTGATGATAACCTCCCTAAATTCCTCGAAAATAAGGCAAAATATGA
AAGCCTTAAAGATAAAGCGCCTGAAGCAATCAATTATGAACAAATCAAAAAGGATCTTGCTGAAGAATTG
ACGTTTGATATAGACTACAAGACGTCAGAAGTTAACCAGAGGGTGTTTTCACTCGACGAGGTGTTTGAGA
TTGCTAATTTCAACAACTACCTCAATCAGAGTGGGATCACGAAGTTCAACACTATTATAGGTGGTAAGTT
CGTGAATGGTGAGAACACTAAAAGAAAAGGGATTAACGAATATATAAACCTTTATAGTCAACAGATCAAC
GACAAGACTTTGAAGAAATATAAGATGAGCGTCCTCTTCAAGCAGATACTCAGTGACACGGAATCCAAGA
GCTTTGTGATCGACAAGCTCGAAGATGACTCGGATGTGGTCACTACCATGCAATCCTTCTACGAGCAAAT
TGCCGCTTTCAAAACTGTGGAGGAGAAGAGTATAAAGGAGACACTGTCTCTGCTTTTTGACGATCTTAAG
GCCCAGAAATTGGATCTTTCCAAAATATATTTCAAGAATGATAAGTCACTTACGGACCTTTCCCAACAAG
TTTTTGACGATTATTCAGTTATTGGTACGGCGGTTCTTGAGTACATTACGCAGCAGATAGCCCCCAAGAA
TCTGGACAACCCCTCTAAGAAAGAACAGGAGTTGATAGCGAAGAAGACAGAGAAGGCGAAATACCTCTCG
CTGGAGACCATAAAATTGGCACTGGAAGAATTTAACAAGCATCGCGACATAGATAAACAGTGCCGCTTCG
AGGAAATTTTGGCAAATTTTGCAGCCATTCCAATGATTTTCGACGAGATAGCGCAAAACAAGGATAATTT
GGCACAAATTTCAATAAAATATCAAAACCAGGGCAAGAAGGACCTCTTGCAGGCTTCGGCAGAGGATGAT
GTTAAGGCTATTAAAGACTTGTTGGACCAAACGAACAATCTGTTGCACAAGTTGAAAATTTTCCACATTA
GTCAAAGCGAGGATAAAGCAAACATATTGGACAAAGACGAGCACTTTTATCTGGTGTTTGAGGAGTGCTA
CTTCGAGCTTGCTAATATTGTCCCACTTTATAATAAAATAAGAAACTACATTACGCAAAAGCCATATTCA
GATGAAAAGTTTAAGCTCAATTTCGAAAATAGTACTCTTGCCCGCGGCTGGGACAAGAATAAGGAGCCAG
ATAATACCGCCATACTTTTTATCAAAGATGATAAATATTATCTTGGGGTGATGAATAAGAAGAATAATAA
GATCTTCGATGATAAAGCGATAAAGGAAAATAAGGGTGAAGGCTATAAAAAAATTGTTTACAAACTGTTG
CCGGGAGCAAATAAAATGCTCCCCAGGGTTTTTTTTTCGGCAAAGAGCATTAAATTTTACAATCCTTCAG
AAGACATTCTGCGCATAAGAAATCATTCGACACACACTAAAAATGGTTCGCCACAAAAGGGCTACGAGAA
ATTTGAATTCAACATTGAGGACTGTCGGAAGTTCATTGATTTCTACAAGCAGTCCATCTCCAAGCACCCG
GAGTGGAAAGATTTTGGGTTTCGGTTTTCCGACACGCAGAGATACAACAGCATTGATGAATTTTATAGAG
AGGTCGAGAATCAAGGTTATAAGCTTACCTTTGAAAACATTTCTGAATCATACATTGATTCAGTGGTCAA
TCAGGGCAAACTCTATCTTTTTCAAATATACAACAAGGACTTTAGTGCTTATAGTAAAGGGCGGCCCAAT
TTGCATACTCTCTATTGGAAAGCGCTGTTTGATGAGCGGAACCTTCAAGACGTCGTGTATAAGCTCAACG
GGGAAGCCGAGCTCTTTTACCGCAAGCAGTCCATACCGAAAAAAATAACACACCCTGCCAAAGAAGCCAT
CGCCAACAAGAATAAAGACAATCCTAAAAAAGAGTCCGTCTTCGAATATGATCTTATTAAGGACAAGAGG
TTTACAGAAGATAAATTTTTCTTCCATTGTCCCATAACTATCAATTTCAAAAGCTCTGGCGCGAACAAAT
TTAACGACGAAATCAATCTCTTGTTGAAAGAAAAAGCCAACGATGTGCACATTCTGTCGATCGACAGGGG
AGAGCGCCACTTGGCATACTACACCCTTGTTGATGGGAAAGGAAATATTATTAAACAGGACACATTTAAT
ATCATCGGCAACGATCGCATGAAGACCAACTATCATGACAAACTGGCAGCAATTGAAAAGGACCGCGACT
CAGCGAGAAAAGACTGGAAGAAGATCAATAATATCAAAGAAATGAAAGAGGGTTATTTGTCTCAAGTGGT
CCATGAGATCGCGAAGTTGGTCATTGAATATAATGCCATAGTGGTCTTCGAAGATCTGAATTTTGGATTT
AAGCGCGGCAGGTTCAAAGTCGAAAAACAGGTCTACCAAAAGTTGGAAAAGATGCTCATCGAAAAGCTGA
ATTACCTTGTCTTCAAAGATAACGAATTCGATAAAACCGGGGGGGTCTTGAGGGCCTACCAACTGACTGC
ACCCTTTGAGACTTTTAAAAAGATGGGTAAACAGACAGGAATAATTTACTATGTTCCTGCCGGTTTCACT
AGCAAGATTTGCCCCGTTACCGGATTCGTGAATCAACTCTATCCCAAATACGAATCCGTGAGCAAGAGTC
AGGAATTCTTCTCCAAATTTGATAAAATATGCTATAATCTCGACAAAGGTTATTTCGAGTTCTCGTTCGA
CTATAAGAACTTCGGGGATAAGGCTGCCAAGGGAAAGTGGACTATAGCAAGCTTTGGTAGTCGCCTTATA
AATTTTAGGAACAGCGACAAGAATCACAACTGGGACACTCGGGAAGTCTACCCAACAAAAGAACTGGAGA
AACTCTTGAAGGATTATAGTATCGAGTATGGGCATGGGGAGTGTATCAAGGCAGCGATTTGTGGAGAGTC
CGACAAAAAGTTTTTTGCTAAACTCACCTCGGTGCTCAACACTATCCTCCAGATGAGAAATTCAAAAACA
GGGACAGAGCTCGATTACCTCATTAGCCCCGTTGCCGACGTCAATGGAAACTTTTTCGACTCAAGACAGG
CTCCAAAAAACATGCCGCAAGATGCGGACGCGAATGGGGCCTATCACATAGGCCTGAAAGGGCTTATGCT
CCTTGGGAGAATTAAAAATAACCAAGAAGGCAAAAAACTCAACCTCGTCATTAAGAACGAAGAATACTTC
GAATTTGTTCAGAACAGGAATAACAAGCGTCCTGCTGCCACCAAAAAGGCCGGACAGGCTAAGAAAAAGA
AGTGAGACGACTAGT
